>Addgene plasmid #84172 | pFGC5941-PacI-ath-STTM847 | addgene full sequence | sequence record 167560 | Addgene NGS Result
TGAGACTTTTCAACAAAGGGTAATTTCGGGAAACCTCCTCGGATTCCATTGCCCAGCTATCTGTCACCTC
ATCGAAAGGACAGTAGAAAGGGAAGGTGGCTCCTACAAATGCCATCATTGCGATAAAGGAAAGGCTATCA
TTCAAGATGCCTCTGCCGACAGTGGTCCCAAAGATGGACCCCCACCCACGAGGAGCATCGTGGAAAAAGA
AGACGTTCCAACCACGTCTTCAAAGCAAGTGGATTGATGTGACATCTCCACTGACATAAGGGATGACGCA
CAACCCCACTATCCTTCGCAAGACCCTTCCTCTATATAAGGAAGTTCATTTCATTTGGAGAGGACAGCCC
AAGCTTCATCAAGAAGACTGAGAGGAGTGAGTTGTTGTTGTTATGGTCTAATTTAAATATGGTCTAAAGA
AGAAGAATCATCAAGAAGACTGAGAGGAGTGAGAATTCGGTACGCTGAAATCACCAGTCTCTCTCTACAA
ATCTATCTCTCTCTATTTTCTCCATAAATAATGTGTGAGTAGTTTCCCGATAGGGGAAATTAGGGTTCTT
ATAGGGTTTCGCTCATGTGTTGAGCATATAAGAAACCCTTAGTATGTATTTGTATTTGTAAAATACTTCT
ATCAATAAAATTTCTAATTCCTAAAACCAAAATCCAGTACTAAAATCCAGATCTCCTAAAGTCCCTATAG
ATCTTTGTCGTGAATATAAACCAGACACGAGACGACTGGACCTGGAGCCCAGACGCCGTTCGAAGCTAGA
AGTACCGCTTAGGCAGGAGGCCGTTAGGGAAAAGATGCTAAGGCAGGGTTGGTTACGTTGACTCCCCCGT
AGGTTTGGTTTAAATATGATGAAGTGGACGGAAGGAAGGAGGAAGACAAGGAAGGATAAGGTTGCAGGCC
CTGTGCAAGGTAAGAAGATGGAAATTTGATAGAGGTACGCTACTATACTTATACTATACGCTAAGGGAAT
GATTGTATTTATACCCTATACCCCCTAATAACCCCTTATCAATTTAAGAAATAATCCGCATAAGCCCCCG
CTTAAAGATTGGTATCAGAGCCATGAATAGGTCTATGACCAAAACTCAAGAGGATAAAACCTCACCAAAA
TACGAAAGAGTCCTTAACTCTAAAGATAAAAGATCTTTCAAGATCAAAACTAGTTCCCTCACACCGGTGA
CGGGGATCGCATGCGACCTCTAGACCATCACATTGGAGCTTCAGCTGCTCGAGTTCTATAGTGTCACCTA
AATCGTATGTGTATGATACATAAGGTTATGTATTAATTGTAGCCGCGTTCTTACGTCGACGTACCAATTA
CGCCCCGCCCTGTCATTCATCGCAGTACTGTTGTAATTCATTAAGCATTCTGCCGACATGGAAGCCATCA
CAAACGGCATGATGAACCTGAATCGCCAGCGGCATCAGCACCTTGTCGCCTTGCGTATAATATTTGCCCA
TGGTGAAAACGGGGGCGAAGAAGTTGTCCATATTGGCCACGTTTAAATCAAAACTGGTGAAACTCACCCA
GGGATTGGCTGAGACGAAAAACATATTCTCAATAAACCCTTTAGGGAAATAGGCCAGGTTTTCACCGTAA
CACGCCACATCTTGCGAATATATGTGTAGAAACTGCCGGAAATCGTCGTGGTATTCACTCCAGAGCGATG
AAAACGTTTCAGTTTGCTCATGGAAAACGGTGTAACAGGGGTGAACACTATCCCATATTACCAGCTCACC
GTCTTTCATTGCCATACGGAACTCCGGATGAGCATTCATCAGGCGGGCAAGAATGTGAATAAAGGCCGGA
TAAAACTTGTGCTTATTTTTCTTTACGGTCTTTAAAAAGGCCGTAATATCCAGCTGAACGGTCTGGTTAT
AGGTACATTGAGCAACTGACTGAAATGCCTCAAAATGTTCTTTACGATGCCATTGGGATATATCAACGGT
GGTATATCCAGTGATTTCTTTCTCCATTTTAGCTTCCTTAGCTCCTGAAAATCTCGATAACTCATTAAAG
CTTATCGATGATAAGCTGTCAAACATGAGAATTTAGCCCGCCTAATGAGCGGGCTTCTTGTTGTGATCCG
CGTTGCTGGCGTTTTTCCATAGGCTCCGCCCCCCTGACGAGCATCACAAAAATCGGCGCTCAAGTCAGAG
GTGGCGAAACCCGACAGGACTATAAAGATACCAGGCGTTTCCCCCCTGGAAGCTCCCTCGTGCGCTCTCC
TGTTCCGACCCTGCCGCTTACCGGATACCTGTCCGCCTTTCTTAATTAAGAAAGGCGGACAGGTATCCGG
TAATCTGCTGCTTGCAAACTTAATTAACTCTCTAGACTCACCTAGGATCCATGAATTCTGAGATTTTTCA
AATCAGTGCGCAAGACGTGACGTAAGTATCCGAGTCAGTTTTTATTTTTCTACTAATTTGGTCGTTTATT
TCGGCGTGTAGGACATGGCAACCGGGCCTGAATTTCGCGGGTATTCTGTTTCTATTCCAACTTTTTCTTG
ATCCGCAGCCATTAACGACTTTTGAATAGATACGCTGACACGCCAAGCCTCGCTAGTCAAAAGTGTACCA
AACAACGCTTTACAGCAAGAACGGAATGCGCGTGACGCTCGCGGTGACGCCATTTCGCCTTTTCAGAAAT
GGATAAATAGCCTTGCTTCCTATTATATCTTCCCAAATTACCAATACATTACACTAGCATCTGAATTTCA
TAACCAATCTCGATACACCAAATCGAATCGATGAGCCCAGAACGACGCCCGGCCGACATCCGCCGTGCCA
CCGAGGCGGACATGCCGGCGGTCTGCACCATCGTCAACCACTACATCGAGACAAGCACGGTCAACTTCCG
TACCGAGCCGCAGGAACCGCAGGAGTGGACGGACGACCTCGTCCGTCTGCGGGAGCGCTATCCCTGGCTC
GTCGCCGAGGTGGACGGCGAGGTCGCCGGCATCGCCTACGCGGGCCCCTGGAAGGCACGCAACGCCTACG
ACTGGACGGCCGAGTCGACCGTGTACGTCTCCCCCCGCCACCAGCGGACGGGACTGGGCTCCACGCTCTA
CACCCACCTGCTGAAGTCCCTGGAGGCACAGGGCTTCAAGAGCGTGGTCGCTGTCATCGGGCTGCCCAAC
GACCCGAGCGTGCGCATGCACGAGGCGCTCGGATATGCCCCCCGCGGCATGCTGCGGGCGGCCGGCTTCA
AGCACGGGAACTGGCATGACGTGGGTTTCTGGCAGCTGGACTTCAGCCTGCCGGTACCGCCCCGTCCGGT
CCTGCCCGTCACCGAGATTTGACTGCAGAATCTTGGACTCCCATGTTGGCAAAGGCAACCAAACAAACAA
TGAATGATCCGCTCCTGCATATGGGGCGGTTTGAGTATTTCAACTGCCATTTGGGCTGAATTGAAGACAT
GCTCCTGTCAGAAATTCCGTGATCTTACTCAATATTCAGTAATCTCGGCCAATATCCTAAATGTGCGTGG
CTTTATCTGTCTTTGTATTGTTTCATCAATTCATGTAACGTTTGCTTTTCTTATGAATTTTCAAATAAAT
TATCAGATCCGAGCTCGAATTAATTCGGCGTTAATTCAGTACATTAAAAACGTCCGCAATGTGTTATTAA
GTTGTCTAAGCGTCAATTTGTTTACACCACAATATATCCTGCCACCAGCCAGCCAACAGCTCCCCGACCG
GCAGCTCGGCACAAAATCACCACTCGATACAGGCAGCCCATCAGTCCGGGACGGCGTCAGCGGGAGAGCC
GTTGTAAGGCGGCAGACTTTGCTCATGTTACCGATGCTATTCGGAAGAACGGCAACTAAGCTGCCGGGTT
TGAAACACGGATGATCTCGCGGAGGGTAGCATGTTGATTGTAACGATGACAGAGCGTTGCTGCCTGTGAT
CACCGCGGTTTCAAAATCGGCTCCGTCGATACTATGTTATACGCCAACTTTGAAAACAACTTTGAAAAAG
CTGTTTTCTGGTATTTAAGGTTTTAGAATGCAAGGAACAGTGAATTGGAGTTCGTCTTGTTATAATTAGC
TTCTTGGGGTATCTTTAAATACTGTAGAAAAGAGGAAGGAAATAATAAATGGCTAAAATGAGAATATCAC
CGGAATTGAAAAAACTGATCGAAAAATACCGCTGCGTAAAAGATACGGAAGGAATGTCTCCTGCTAAGGT
ATATAAGCTGGTGGGAGAAAATGAAAACCTATATTTAAAAATGACGGACAGCCGGTATAAAGGGACCACC
TATGATGTGGAACGGGAAAAGGACATGATGCTATGGCTGGAAGGAAAGCTGCCTGTTCCAAAGGTCCTGC
ACTTTGAACGGCATGATGGCTGGAGCAATCTGCTCATGAGTGAGGCCGATGGCGTCCTTTGCTCGGAAGA
GTATGAAGATGAACAAAGCCCTGAAAAGATTATCGAGCTGTATGCGGAGTGCATCAGGCTCTTTCACTCC
ATCGACATATCGGATTGTCCCTATACGAATAGCTTAGACAGCCGCTTAGCCGAATTGGATTACTTACTGA
ATAACGATCTGGCCGATGTGGATTGCGAAAACTGGGAAGAAGACACTCCATTTAAAGATCCGCGCGAGCT
GTATGATTTTTTAAAGACGGAAAAGCCCGAAGAGGAACTTGTCTTTTCCCACGGCGACCTGGGAGACAGC
AACATCTTTGTGAAAGATGGCAAAGTAAGTGGCTTTATTGATCTTGGGAGAAGCGGCAGGGCGGACAAGT
GGTATGACATTGCCTTCTGCGTCCGGTCGATCAGGGAGGATATCGGGGAAGAACAGTATGTCGAGCTATT
TTTTGACTTACTGGGGATCAAGCCTGATTGGGAGAAAATAAAATATTATATTTTACTGGATGAATTGTTT
TAGTACCTAGAATGCATGACCAAAATCCCTTAACGTGAGTTTTCGTTCCACTGAGCGTCAGACCCCGTAG
AAAAGATCAAAGGATCTTCTTGAGATCCTTTTTTTCTGCGCGTAATCTGCTGCTTGCAAACAAAAAAACC
ACCGCTACCAGCGGTGGTTTGTTTGCCGGATCAAGAGCTACCAACTCTTTTTCCGAAGGTAACTGGCTTC
AGCAGAGCGCAGATACCAAATACTGTCCTTCTAGTGTAGCCGTAGTTAGGCCACCACTTCAAGAACTCTG
TAGCACCGCCTACATACCTCGCTCTGCTAATCCTGTTACCAGTGGCTGCTGCCAGTGGCGATAAGTCGTG
TCTTACCGGGTTGGACTCAAGACGATAGTTACCGGATAAGGCGCAGCGGTCGGGCTGAACGGGGGGTTCG
TGCACACAGCCCAGCTTGGAGCGAACGACCTACACCGAACTGAGATACCTACAGCGTGAGCTATGAGAAA
GCGCCACGCTTCCCGAAGGGAGAAAGGCGGACAGGTATCCGGTAAGCGGCAGGGTCGGAACAGGAGAGCG
CACGAGGGAGCTTCCAGGGGGAAACGCCTGGTATCTTTATAGTCCTGTCGGGTTTCGCCACCTCTGACTT
GAGCGTCGATTTTTGTGATGCTCGTCAGGGGGGCGGAGCCTATGGAAAAACGCCAGCAACGCGGCCTTTT
TACGGTTCCTGGCCTTTTGCTGGCCTTTTGCTCACATGTTCTTTCCTGCGTTATCCCCTGATTCTGTGGA
TAACCGTATTACCGCCTTTGAGTGAGCTGATACCGCTCGCCGCAGCCGAACGACCGAGCGCAGCGAGTCA
GTGAGCGAGGAAGCGGAAGAGCGCCTGATGCGGTATTTTCTCCTTACGCATCTGTGCGGTATTTCACACC
GCATATGGTGCACTCTCAGTACAATCTGCTCTGATGCCGCATAGTTAAGCCAGTATACACTCCGCTATCG
CTACGTGACTGGGTCATGGCTGCGCCCCGACACCCGCCAACACCCGCTGACGCGCCCTGACGGGCTTGTC
TGCTCCCGGCATCCGCTTACAGACAAGCTGTGACCGTCTCCGGGAGCTGCATGTGTCAGAGGTTTTCACC
GTCATCACCGAAACGCGCGAGGCAGGGTGCCTTGATGTGGGCGCCGGCGGTCGAGTGGCGACGGCGCGGC
TTGTCCGCGCCCTGGTAGATTGCCTGGCCGTAGGCCAGCCATTTTTGAGCGGCCAGCGGCCGCGATAGGC
CGACGCGAAGCGGCGGGGCGTAGGGAGCGCAGCGACCGAAGGGTAGGCGCTTTTTGCAGCTCTTCGGCTG
TGCGCTGGCCAGACAGTTATGCACAGGCCAGGCGGGTTTTAAGAGTTTTAATAAGTTTTAAAGAGTTTTA
GGCGGAAAAATCGCCTTTTTTCTCTTTTATATCAGTCACTTACATGTGTGACCGGTTCCCAATGTACGGC
TTTGGGTTCCCAATGTACGGGTTCCGGTTCCCAATGTACGGCTTTGGGTTCCCAATGTACGTGCTATCCA
CAGGAAAGAGACCTTTTCGACCTTTTTCCCCTGCTAGGGCAATTTGCCCTAGCATCTGCTCCGTACATTA
GGAACCGGCGGATGCTTCGCCCTCGATCAGGTTGCGGTAGCGCATGACTAGGATCGGGCCAGCCTGCCCC
GCCTCCTCCTTCAAATCGTACTCCGGCAGGTCATTTGACCCGATCAGCTTGCGCACGGTGAAACAGAACT
TCTTGAACTCTCCGGCGCTGCCACTGCGTTCGTAGATCGTCTTGAACAACCATCTGGCTTCTGCCTTGCC
TGCGGCGCGGCGTGCCAGGCGGTAGAGAAAACGGCCGATGCCGGGATCGATCAAAAAGTAATCGGGGTGA
ACCGTCAGCACGTCCGGGTTCTTGCCTTCTGTGATCTCGCGGTACATCCAATCAGCTAGCTCGATCTCGA
TGTACTCCGGCCGCCCGGTTTCGCTCTTTACGATCTTGTAGCGGCTAATCAAGGCTTCACCCTCGGATAC
CGTCACCAGGCGGCCGTTCTTGGCCTTCTTCGTACGCTGCATGGCAACGTGCGTGGTGTTTAACCGAATG
CAGGTTTCTACCAGGTCGTCTTTCTGCTTTCCGCCATCGGCTCGCCGGCAGAACTTGAGTACGTCCGCAA
CGTGTGGACGGAACACGCGGCCGGGCTTGTCTCCCTTCCCTTCCCGGTATCGGTTCATGGATTCGGTTAG
ATGGGAAACCGCCATCAGTACCAGGTCGTAATCCCACACACTGGCCATGCCGGCCGGCCCTGCGGAAACC
TCTACGTGCCCGTCTGGAAGCTCGTAGCGGATCACCTCGCCAGCTCGTCGGTCACGCTTCGACAGACGGA
AAACGGCCACGTCCATGATGCTGCGACTATCGCGGGTGCCCACGTCATAGAGCATCGGAACGAAAAAATC
TGGTTGCTCGTCGCCCTTGGGCGGCTTCCTAATCGACGGCGCACCGGCTGCCGGCGGTTGCCGGGATTCT
TTGCGGATTCGATCAGCGGCCGCTTGCCACGATTCACCGGGGCGTGCTTCTGCCTCGATGCGTTGCCGCT
GGGCGGCCTGCGCGGCCTTCAACTTCTCCACCAGGTCATCACCCAGCGCCGCGCCGATTTGTACCGGGCC
GGATGGTTTGCGACCGCTCACGCCGATTCCTCGGGCTTGGGGGTTCCAGTGCCATTGCAGGGCCGGCAGG
CAACCCAGCCGCTTACGCCTGGCCAACCGCCCGTTCCTCCACACATGGGGCATTCCACGGCGTCGGTGCC
TGGTTGTTCTTGATTTTCCATGCCGCCTCCTTTAGCCGCTAAAATTCATCTACTCATTTATTCATTTGCT
CATTTACTCTGGTAGCTGCGCGATGTATTCAGATAGCAGCTCGGTAATGGTCTTGCCTTGGCGTACCGCG
TACATCTTCAGCTTGGTGTGATCCTCCGCCGGCAACTGAAAGTTGACCCGCTTCATGGCTGGCGTGTCTG
CCAGGCTGGCCAACGTTGCAGCCTTGCTGCTGCGTGCGCTCGGACGGCCGGCACTTAGCGTGTTTGTGCT
TTTGCTCATTTTCTCTTTACCTCATTAACTCAAATGAGTTTTGATTTAATTTCAGCGGCCAGCGCCTGGA
CCTCGCGGGCAGCGTCGCCCTCGGGTTCTGATTCAAGAACGGTTGTGCCGGCGGCGGCAGTGCCTGGGTA
GCTCACGCGCTGCGTGATACGGGACTCAAGAATGGGCAGCTCGTACCCGGCCAGCGCCTCGGCAACCTCA
CCGCCGATGCGCGTGCCTTTGATCGCCCGCGACACGACAAAGGCCGCTTGTAGCCTTCCATCCGTGACCT
CAATGCGCTGCTTAACCAGCTCCACCAGGTCGGCGGTGGCCCATATGTCGTAAGGGCTTGGCTGCACCGG
AATCAGCACGAAGTCGGCTGCCTTGATCGCGGACACAGCCAAGTCCGCCGCCTGGGGCGCTCCGTCGATC
ACTACGAAGTCGCGCCGGCCGATGGCCTTCACGTCGCGGTCAATCGTCGGGCGGTCGATGCCGACAACGG
TTAGCGGTTGATCTTCCCGCACGGCCGCCCAATCGCGGGCACTGCCCTGGGGATCGGAATCGACTAACAG
AACATCGGCCCCGGCGAGTTGCAGGGCGCGGGCTAGATGGGTTGCGATGGTCGTCTTGCCTGACCCGCCT
TTCTGGTTAAGTACAGCGATAACCTTCATGCGTTCCCCTTGCGTATTTGTTTATTTACTCATCGCATCAT
ATACGCAGCGACCGCATGACGCAAGCTGTTTTACTCAAATACACATCACCTTTTTAGACGGCGGCGCTCG
GTTTCTTCAGCGGCCAAGCTGGCCGGCCAGGCCGCCAGCTTGGCATCAGACAAACCGGCCAGGATTTCAT
GCAGCCGCACGGTTGAGACGTGCGCGGGCGGCTCGAACACGTACCCGGCCGCGATCATCTCCGCCTCGAT
CTCTTCGGTAATGAAAAACGGTTCGTCCTGGCCGTCCTGGTGCGGTTTCATGCTTGTTCCTCTTGGCGTT
CATTCTCGGCGGCCGCCAGGGCGTCGGCCTCGGTCAATGCGTCCTCACGGAAGGCACCGCGCCGCCTGGC
CTCGGTGGGCGTCACTTCCTCGCTGCGCTCAAGTGCGCGGTACAGGGTCGAGCGATGCACGCCAAGCAGT
GCAGCCGCCTCTTTCACGGTGCGGCCTTCCTGGTCGATCAGCTCGCGGGCGTGCGCGATCTGTGCCGGGG
TGAGGGTAGGGCGGGGGCCAAACTTCACGCCTCGGGCCTTGGCGGCCTCGCGCCCGCTCCGGGTGCGGTC
GATGATTAGGGAACGCTCGAACTCGGCAATGCCGGCGAACACGGTCAACACCATGCGGCCGGCCGGCGTG
GTGGTGTCGGCCCACGGCTCTGCCAGGCTACGCAGGCCCGCGCCGGCCTCCTGGATGCGCTCGGCAATGT
CCAGTAGGTCGCGGGTGCTGCGGGCCAGGCGGTCTAGCCTGGTCACTGTCACAACGTCGCCAGGGCGTAG
GTGGTCAAGCATCCTGGCCAGCTCCGGGCGGTCGCGCCTGGTGCCGGTGATCTTCTCGGAAAACAGCTTG
GTGCAGCCGGCCGCGTGCAGTTCGGCCCGTTGGTTGGTCAAGTCCTGGTCGTCGGTGCTGACGCGGGCAT
AGCCCAGCAGGCCAGCGGCGGCGCTCTTGTTCATGGCGTAATGTCTCCGGTTCTAGTCGCAAGTATTCTA
CTTTATGCGACTAAAACACGCGACAAGAAAACGCCAGGAAAAGGGCAGGGCGGCAGCCTGTCGCGTAACT
TAGGACTTGTGCGACATGTCGTTTTCAGAAGACGGCTGCACTGAACGTCAGAAGCCGACTGCACTATAGC
AGCGGAGGGGTTGGATCAAAGTACTTTGATCCCGAGGGGAACCCTGTGGTTGGCATGCACATACAAATGG
ACGAACGGATAAACCTTTTCACGCCCTTTTAAATATCCGATTATTCTAATAAACGCTCTTTTCTCTTAGG
TTTACCCGCCAATATATCCTGTCAAACACTGATAGTTTAAACTGAAGGCGGGAAACGACAATCTGATCCA
AGCTCAAGCTGCTCTAGCATTCGCCATTCAGGCTGCGCAACTGTTGGGAAGGGCGATCGGTGCGGGCCTC
TTCGCTATTACGCCAGCTGGCGAAAGGGGGATGTGCTGCAAGGCGATTAAGTTGGGTAACGCCAGGGTTT
TCCCAGTCACGACGTTGTAAAACGACGGCCAGTGCCAAGCTTGCATGCCTGCAGGTCCTGCTGAGCCTCG
ACATGTTGTCGCAAAATTCGCCCTGGACCCGCCCAACGATTTGTCGTCACTGTCAAGGTTTGACCTGCAC
TTCATTTGGGGCCCACATACACCAAAAAAATGCTGCATAATTCTCGGGGCAGCAAGTCGGTTACCCGGCC
GCCGTGCTGGACCGGGTTGAATGGTGCCCGTAACTTTCGGTAGAGCGGACGGCCAATACTCAACTTCAAG
GAATCTCACCCATGCGCGCCGGCGGGGAACCGGAGTTCCCTTCAGTGAGCGTTATTAGTTCGCCGCTCGG
TGTGTCGTAGATACTAGCCCCTGGGGCACTTTTGAAATTTGAATAAGATTTATGTAATCAGTCTTTTAGG
TTTGACCGGTTCTGCCGCTTTTTTTAAAATTGGATTTGTAATAATAAAACGCAATTGTTTGTTATTGTGG
CGCTCTATCATAGATGTCGCTATAAACCTATTCAGCACAATATATTGTTTTCATTTTAATATTGTACATA
TAAGTAGTAGGGTACAATCAGTAAATTGAACGGAGAATATTATTCATAAAAATACGATAGTAACGGGTGA
TATATTCATTAGAATGAACCGAAACCGGCGGTAAGGATCTGAGCTACACATGCTCAGGTTTTTTACAACG
TGCACAACAGAATTGAAAGCAAATATCATGCGATCATAGGCGTCTCGCATATCTCATTAAAGCAGGACTC
TAGGGACTAGTCCCGGGTCTTAATTAAGTTTGCAAGCAGCAGATTACGCGCAGAAAAAAAGGATCTCAAG
GAGATCCTTTGGATCACAAAAAAAAAGTCCGCTCATTAGGCGGGTTAAATTCCCGGGTACTGCAGCCGAT
TCATTAATGCAGGTTAACCTGGCTTATCGAAATTAATATGACTCACTATAGGGAGACCGGCAGATCTGAT
CCCTACTCCAAAAACGTCAAAGATACAGTCTCAGAAGACCAAAGGGCTATTGAGACTTTTCAACAAAGGG
TAATTTCGGGAAACCTCCTCGGATTCCATTGCCCAGCTATCTGTCACTTCATCGAAAGGACAGTGGAAAA
GGAAGGTGGCTCCTACAAATGCCATCATTGCGATAAAGGAAAGGCTATCATTCAAGATGCCTCTGCCGAC
AGTGGTCCCAAAGATGGACCCCCACCCACGAGGAGCATCGTGGGAAAAGAAGACGTTCCAACCACGTCTT
CAAAGCAAGTGGATTGATGTGACATCTCCACTGACGTAAGGGATGACGCACAATCCCACCCCTACTCCAA
AAATGTCAAAGATACTGTCTCAGAAGACCAAAGGGCTAT
Features (pLannotate 1.2.2; 28 found; start..end, strand, type, name):
      1..346     +  promoter       CaMV 35S promoter: strong constitutive promoter from cauliflower mosaic virus
    298..344     +  promoter       minimal CaMV 35S promoter: minimal 35S promoter from cauliflower mosaic virus
    507..683     +  polyA_signal   CaMV poly(A) signal: cauliflower mosaic virus polyadenylation signal
   1245..1263    -  promoter       SP6 promoter: promoter for bacteriophage SP6 RNA polymerase
   1328..1987    -  CDS            CmR: chloramphenicol acetyltransferase; cat; confers resistance to chloramphenicol
   1988..2024    -  promoter       cat promoter (fragment): promoter of the E. coli cat gene encoding chloramphenicol acetyltransferase
   2024..2052    -  promoter       tet promoter: E. coli promoter for tetracycline efflux protein gene
   2114..2282    -  rep_origin     ori (fragment): high-copy-number ColE1/pMB1/pBR322/pUC origin of replication
   2289..2313    +  rep_origin     ori (fragment): high-copy-number ColE1/pMB1/pBR322/pUC origin of replication
   2375..2755    +  promoter       MAS promoter: mannopine synthase promoter (Velten et al., 1984)
   2761..3309    +  CDS            bar: PAT_STRHY - Experimental evidence at protein level: Swiss-Prot protein existence level 1. Inactivates phosphinothricin (PPT) by transfer of an acetyl group from acetyl CoA. Can also acetylate demethylphosphinothricin but not PTT or glutamate. This enzyme is an effector of phosphinothricin tripeptide (PTT or bialaphos) resistance. From Streptomyces hygroscopicus. Introduced by genetic manipulation and expressed in glufosinate-tolerant maize by Dekalb Genetics.
   3322..3574    +  terminator     MAS terminator: mannopine synthase terminator
   3660..3684    -  misc_feature   LB T-DNA repeat: left border repeat from nopaline C58 T-DNA
   4109..4903    +  CDS            KanR: aminoglycoside phosphotransferase; aphA-3; confers resistance to kanamycin
   4990..5578    +  rep_origin     ori: high-copy-number ColE1/pMB1/pBR322/pUC origin of replication
   5764..5904    -  misc_feature   bom: basis of mobility region from pBR322
   6006..6045    -  CDS            rop (fragment): Rop protein, which maintains plasmids at low copy number; rop
   6248..6442    -  rep_origin     pVS1 oriV: origin of replication for the Pseudomonas plasmid pVS1 (Heeb et al., 2000)
   6508..7581    -  CDS            pVS1 RepA: replication protein from the Pseudomonas plasmid pVS1 (Heeb et al., 2000)
   8010..8639    -  CDS            pVS1 StaA: stability protein from the Pseudomonas plasmid pVS1 (Heeb et al., 2000)
   9199..9600    -  CDS            Y4CG_SINFN (fragment): Protein inferred from homology: Swiss-Prot protein existence level 3. From Sinorhizobium fredii (strain NBRC 101917 / NGR234).
   9940..9964    -  misc_feature   RB T-DNA repeat: right border repeat from nopaline C58 T-DNA
  10030..10184   -  CDS            lacZα (fragment): LacZα fragment of β-galactosidase; lacZ fragment
  10187..10207   -  misc_feature   MCS (fragment): pUC18/19 multiple cloning site
  10208..10915   -  terminator     OCS terminator: octopine synthase terminator
  10948..10989   -  rep_origin     ori (fragment): high-copy-number ColE1/pMB1/pBR322/pUC origin of replication
  11091..11117   +  intron         CMV intron (fragment): modified intron A from human cytomegalovirus (CMV)
  11181..11469   +  promoter       CaMV 35S promoter (fragment): strong constitutive promoter from cauliflower mosaic virus
