[The description below was written by a language model from this plasmid's Addgene catalogue record and pLannotate feature annotations shown in this document.]
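Description:
pFGC5941-PacI-ath-STTM847 is a plant expression binary vector built on the pFGC5941-PacI backbone and designed to knock down miR847 function in Arabidopsis thaliana by means of a short tandem target mimic (STTM). An STTM is a short non-coding transcript carrying two imperfect miRNA-binding sites joined by a spacer. It sequesters the target small RNA and triggers its destruction, producing a loss-of-function state for that miRNA. The cassette was inserted at a retained PacI site and, according to the depositor, comprises a 2x35S promoter, the STTM, a 35S terminator and a chloramphenicol resistance gene. The feature table agrees with this: a partial and a full CaMV 35S promoter lie across the sequence origin (consistent with the duplicated promoter), followed by a short unannotated gap where the STTM presumably lies, the CaMV poly(A) signal, and a bacterial CmR gene flanked by ColE1 origin fragments.

The T-DNA is bounded by nopaline-type left and right border repeats. It also carries the bar gene (phosphinothricin acetyltransferase) under the mannopine synthase promoter and terminator, which allows Basta selection of transformed plants. An OCS terminator and lacZα/MCS remnants from the parental vector are also present within the borders. Outside the T-DNA, the backbone has a kanamycin resistance gene, a ColE1/pBR322-type origin with bom for replication in E. coli, and the pVS1 oriV, RepA and StaA functions that support stable maintenance in Agrobacterium. In bacteria, the plasmid is selected with both kanamycin, from the backbone, and chloramphenicol, which reports the presence of the STTM cassette. It is intended for Agrobacterium-mediated transformation to study miR847 function in Arabidopsis.
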