Addgene plasmid #84172: pFGC5941-PacI-ath-STTM847
Purpose: target miRNA847 for destruction in Arabidopsis thaliana
Depositing lab: Guiliang Tang. Depositing organization: Michigan Technological University. Publication: Construction of short tandem target mimic (STTM) to block the functions of plant and animal microRNAs. Tang G, Yan J, Gu Y, Qiao M, Fan R, Mao Y, Tang X. Methods. 2012 Oct;58(2):118-25. doi: 10.1016/j.ymeth.2012.10.006. Epub 2012 Oct 23. PubMed 23098881.
Backbone
  Vector backbone: pFGC5941-PacI
  Backbone manufacturer: Guiliang Tang (Addgene plasmid # 44182)
  Backbone size w/o insert (bp): 8608
  Vector type: Plant Expression
  Selectable markers: Basta
Growth in bacteria
  Bacterial resistance: Chloramphenicol and Kanamycin, 25 & 50 μg/mL
  Growth temperature: 37°C
  Growth strain: DH5alpha
  Copy number: High Copy
Gene/Insert
  Gene/Insert name: STTM847
  Species: A. thaliana (mustard weed)
  Insert size (bp): 2846
  Promoter: 2x35S
  Cloning method: Restriction Enzyme; 5′ cloning site PacI (not destroyed); 3′ cloning site PacI (not destroyed)
  Sequencing primers: 5′ CACTATCCTTCGCAAGACCCTTCC; 3′ CAACACATGAGCGAAACCCTATAA
Terms and licenses: Academic/Nonprofit Terms; Industry Terms: Not Available to Industry
Depositor comments: The insert within this plasmid contains a 2x35S promoter, STTM, T35S and CmR.
How to cite: pFGC5941-PacI-ath-STTM847 was a gift from Guiliang Tang (Addgene plasmid # 84172 ; http://n2t.net/addgene:84172 ; RRID:Addgene_84172)
