>Addgene plasmid #84172 | pFGC5941-PacI-ath-STTM847 | depositor partial sequence | sequence record 160728 | STTM
CATCAAGAAGACTGAGAGGAGTGAGTTGTTGTTGTTATGGTCTAATTTAAATATGGTCTAAAGAAGAAGA
ATCATCAAGAAGACTGAGAGGAGTGA
